Addgene plasmid #213911: pHelper_TetR/pTet-Tnpase (carbR)
Purpose: ATc-inducible himar1C9 transposase expression - carb/amp resistance
Depositing lab: James Collins. Depositing organization: Massachusetts Institute of Technology. Publication: A self-propagating, barcoded transposon system for the dynamic rewiring of genomic networks. English MA, Alcantar MA, Collins JJ. Mol Syst Biol. 2023 Jun 12;19(6):e11398. doi: 10.15252/msb.202211398. Epub 2023 Mar 27. PubMed 36970845.
Backbone
  Vector backbone: pHdCas9
  Vector type: Bacterial Expression
Growth in bacteria
  Bacterial resistance: Ampicillin, 100 μg/mL
  Growth temperature: 37°C
  Growth strain: NEB Stable
  Copy number: Low Copy
Gene/Insert
  Gene/Insert name: TetR/ptet ATc-inducible himar1C9 transposase
  Species: Synthetic
  Cloning method: Gibson Cloning
Resource information
  A portion of this plasmid was derived from a plasmid made by: A portion of this plasmid was derived from pHdCas9 (addgene #137080)
Terms and licenses: Academic/Nonprofit Terms; Industry Terms: Not Available to Industry
Depositor comments: This plasmid contains an ATc-inducible himar1C9 transposase. The backbone encodes for ampicillin/carbenicillin resistance on a medium copy p15A backbone.
How to cite: pHelper_TetR/pTet-Tnpase (carbR) was a gift from James Collins (Addgene plasmid # 213911 ; http://n2t.net/addgene:213911 ; RRID:Addgene_213911)
