[The description below was written by a language model from this plasmid's Addgene catalogue record and pLannotate feature annotations shown in this document.]
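Description:
pHelper_TetR/pTet-Tnpase (carbR) is a small (about 3.8 kb) bacterial expression helper plasmid, partly derived from the pHdCas9 backbone, that supplies the himar1C9 transposase under anhydrotetracycline (ATc) control. It replicates from a p15A origin, which is compatible with ColE1-type plasmids and so allows it to be kept alongside a second plasmid in the same cell. The depositor comments call this a medium-copy backbone, whereas the catalogue field lists the plasmid as low copy. A short fragment annotated as RSF origin lies next to p15A and is probably a homology match rather than a functional second origin. Selection is by ampicillin or carbenicillin through a β-lactamase gene, which the annotation places downstream of a cat promoter and upstream of the lambda t0 terminator.

The payload is a divergent Tn10-style regulatory module. TetR is encoded on the reverse strand, and the overlapping tetR/tetA promoter region faces forward into an unannotated stretch of roughly 1.1 kb that ends at the rrnB T1 terminator. The automated feature table does not label the transposase, but this gap is where the himar1C9 coding sequence named in the record would sit. TetR binds the tet operators and represses transcription until ATc releases it, so transposase production can be switched on when wanted. Himar1C9 is a hyperactive mariner-family transposase that mobilises elements flanked by the matching inverted repeats, inserting them at TA dinucleotides. The plasmid thus serves as the inducible helper in a barcoded, self-propagating transposon system used to rewire genomic networks, acting in trans on a transposon carried elsewhere.
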