Features (pLannotate 1.2.2; 8 found; start..end, strand, type, name):
      7..630     -  CDS            TetR: tetracycline repressor TetR; tetR from transposon Tn10; TetR binds to the tetracycline operator tetO to inhibit transcription. This inhibition can be relieved by adding tetracycline or doxycycline.
    649..704     +  promoter       tetR/tetA promoters: tetR; overlapping promoters for bacterial tetR and tetA
   1810..1856    +  terminator     rrnB T1 terminator: transcription terminator T1 from the E. coli rrnB gene
   1884..1939    -  rep_origin     RSF ori (fragment): Plasmids containing the RSF 1030 origin of replication can be propagated in E. coli cells that contain additional plasmids with compatible origins.
   2027..2572    -  rep_origin     p15A ori: Plasmids containing the medium-copy-number p15A origin of replication can be propagated in E. coli cells that contain a second plasmid with the ColE1 origin.
   2686..2780    -  terminator     lambda t0 terminator: transcription terminator from phage lambda
   2801..3661    -  CDS            AmpR: β-lactamase; bla; confers resistance to ampicillin, carbenicillin, and related antibiotics
   3662..3764    -  promoter       cat promoter: promoter of the E. coli cat gene encoding chloramphenicol acetyltransferase
>Addgene plasmid #213911 | pHelper_TetR/pTet-Tnpase (carbR) | addgene full sequence | sequence record 422618 | Addgene NGS Result
GACGTCTTAAGACCCACTTTCACATTTAAGTTGTTTTTCTAATCCGCATATGATCAATTCAAGGCCGAAT
AAGAAGGCTGGCTCTGCACCTTGGTGATCAAATAATTCGATAGCTTGTCGTAATAATGGCGGCATACTAT
CAGTAGTAGGTGTTTCCCTTTCTTCTTTAGCGACTTGATGCTCTTGATCTTCCAATACGCAACCTAAAGT
AAAATGCCCCACAGCGCTGAGTGCATATAATGCATTCTCTAGTGAAAAACCTTGTTGGCATAAAAAGGCT
AATTGATTTTCGAGAGTTTCATACTGTTTTTCTGTAGGCCGTGTACCTAAATGTACTTTTGCTCCATCGC
GATGACTTAGTAAAGCACATCTAAAACTTTTAGCGTTATTACGTAAAAAATCTTGCCAGCTTTCCCCTTC
TAAAGGGCAAAAGTGAGTATGGTGCCTATCTAACATCTCAATGGCTAAGGCGTCGAGCAAAGCCCGCTTA
TTTTTTACATGCCAATACAATGTAGGCTGCTCTACACCTAGCTTCTGGGCGAGTTTACGGGTTGTTAAAC
CTTCGATTCCGACCTCATTAAGCAGCTCTAATGCGCTGTTAATCACTTTACTTTTATCTAATCTAGACAT
CATTAATTCCTAATTTTTGTTGACACTCTATCGTTGATAGAGTTATTTTACCACTCCCTATCAGTGATAG
AGAAAAGAATTCAAAAGATCTAAAGAGGAGAAAGGATCTATGGAAAAAAAGGAATTTCGTGTTTTGATAA
AATACTGTTTTCTGAAGGGAAAAAATACAGTGGAAGCAAAAACTTGGCTTGATAATGAGTTTCCGGACTC
TGCCCCGGGGAAATCAACAATAATTGATTGGTATGCAAAATTCAAGCGTGGTGAAATGAGCACGGAGGAC
GGTGAACGCAGTGGACGCCCGAAAGAGGTGGTTACCGACGAAAACATCAAAAAAATCCACAAAATGATTT
TGAATGACCGTAAAATGAAGTTGATCGAGATAGCAGAGGCCTTAAAGATATCAAAGGAACGTGTTGGTCA
TATCATTCATCAATATTTGGATATGCGGAAGCTCTGTGCGAAATGGGTGCCGCGCGAGCTCACATTTGAC
CAAAAACAACGACGTGTTGATGATTCTAAGCGGTGTTTGCAGCTGTTAACTCGTAATACACCCGAGTTTT
TCCGTCGATATGTGACAATGGATGAAACATGGCTCCATCACTACACTCCTGAGTCCAATCGACAGTCGGC
TGAGTGGACAGCGACCGGTGAACCGTCTCCGAAGCGTGGAAAGACTCAAAAGTCCGCTGGCAAAGTAATG
GCCTCTGTTTTTTGGGATGCGCATGGAATAATTTTTATCGATTATCTTGAGAAGGGAAAAACCATCAACA
GTGACTATTATATGGCGTTATTGGAGCGTTTGAAGGTCGAAATCGCGGCAAAACGGCCCCACATGAAGAA
GAAAAAAGTGTTGTTCCACCAAGACAACGCACCGTGCCACAAGTCATTGAGAACGATGGCAAAAATTCAT
GAATTGGGCTTCGAATTGCTTCCCCACCCGCCGTATTCTCCAGATCTGGCCCCCAGCGACTTTTTCTTGT
TCTCAGACCTCAAAAGGATGCTCGCAGGGAAAAAATTTGGCTGCAATGAAGAGGTGATCGCCGAAACTGA
GGCCTATTTTGAGGCAAAACCGAAGGAGTACTACCAAAATGGTATCAAAAAATTGGAAGGTCGTTATAAT
CGTTGTATCGCTCTTGAAGGGAACTATGTTGAATAACTCGAGTAAGGATCTCCAGGCATCAAATAAAACG
AAAGGCTCAGTCGAAAGACTGGGCCTTTCGTTTTATCCGAATACGGGTTCTTGCATGGATATATTCCGCT
TCCTCGCTCACTGACTCGCTACGCTCGGTCGTTCGACTGCGGCGAGCGGAAATGGCTTACGAACGGGGCG
GAGATTTCCTGGAAGATGCCAGGAAGATACTTAATAGGGAAGTGAGAGGGCCGCGGCAAAGCCGTTTTTC
CATAGGCTCCGCCCCCCTGACAAGCATCACGAAATCTGACGCTCAAATCAGTGGTGGCGAAACCCGACAG
GACTATAAAGATACCAGGCGTTTCCCCCTGGCGGCTCCCTCGTGCGCTCTCCTGTTCCTGCCTTTCGGTT
TACCGGTGTCATTCCGCTGTTATGGCCGCGTTTGTCTCATTCCACGCCTGACACTCAGTTCCGGGTAGGC
AGTTCGCTCCAAGCTGGACTGTATGCACGAACCCCCCGTTCAGTCCGACCGCTGCGCCTTATCCGGTAAC
TATCGTCTTGAGTCCAACCCGGAAAGACATGCAAAAGCACCACTGGCAGCAGCCACTGGTAATTGATTTA
GAGGAGTTAGTCTTGAAGTCATGCGCCGGTTAAGGCTAAACTGAAAGGACAAGTTTTGGTGACTGCGCTC
CTCCAAGCCAGTTACCTCGGTTCAAAGAGTTGGTAGCTCAGAGAACCTTCGAAAAACCGCCCTGCAAGGC
GGTTTTTTCGTTTTCAGAGCAAGAGATTACGCGCAGACCAAAACGATCTCAAGAAGATCATCTTATTAAT
CAGATAAAATATTTCTAGATTTCAGTGCAATTTATCTCTTCAAATGTAGCACCTGAAGTCAGCCCCATAC
GATATAAGTTGTTACTAGTGCTTGGATTCTCACCAATAAAAAACGCCCGGCGGCAACCGAGCGTTCTGAA
CAAATCCAGATGGAGTTCTGAGGTCATTACTGGATCTATCAACAGGAGTCCAAGCGAGCTCGATATCAAA
TTACCAATGCTTAATCAGTGAGGCACCTATCTCAGCGATCTGTCTATTTCGTTCATCCATAGTTGCCTGA
CTCCCCGTCGTGTAGATAACTACGATACGGGAGGGCTTACCATCTGGCCCCAGTGCTGCAATGATACCGC
GAGACCCACGCTCACCGGCTCCAGATTTATCAGCAATAAACCAGCCAGCCGGAAGGGCCGAGCGCAGAAG
TGGTCCTGCAACTTTATCCGCCTCCATCCAGTCTATTAATTGTTGCCGGGAAGCTAGAGTAAGTAGTTCG
CCAGTTAATAGTTTGCGCAACGTTGTTGCCATTGCTACAGGCATCGTGGTGTCACGCTCGTCGTTTGGTA
TGGCTTCATTCAGCTCCGGTTCCCAACGATCAAGGCGAGTTACATGATCCCCCATGTTGTGCAAAAAAGC
GGTTAGTTCCTTCGGTCCTCCGATCGTTGTCAGAAGTAAGTTGGCCGCAGTGTTATCACTCATGGTTATG
GCAGCACTGCATAATTCTCTTACTGTCATGCCATCCGTAAGATGCTTTTCTGTGACTGGTGAGTACTCAA
CCAAGTCATTCTGAGAATAGTGTATGCGGCGACCGAGTTGCTCTTGCCCGGCGTCAATACGGGATAATAC
CGCGCCACATAGCAGAACTTTAAAAGTGCTCATCATTGGAAAACGTTCTTCGGGGCGAAAACTCTCAAGG
ATCTTACCGCTGTTGAGATCCAGTTCGATGTAACCCACTCGTGCACCCAACTGATCTTCAGCATCTTTTA
CTTTCACCAGCGTTTCTGGGTGAGCAAAAACAGGAAGGCAAAATGCCGCAAAAAAGGGAATAAGGGCGAC
ACGGAAATGTTGAATACTCATTTTAGCTTCCTTAGCTCCTGAAAATCTCGATAACTCAAAAAATACGCCC
GGTAGTGATCTTATTTCATTATGGTGAAAGTTGGAACCTCTTACGTGCCGATCAACGTCTCATTTTCGCC
AGATATC
